Addgene plasmid #35456: pRSII416
Purpose: (Empty Backbone)
Depositing lab: Steven Haase. Depositing organization: Duke University. Publication: New and Redesigned pRS Plasmid Shuttle Vectors for Genetic Manipulation of Saccharomycescerevisiae. Chee MK, Haase SB. G3 (Bethesda). 2012 May;2(5):515-26. Epub 2012 May 1. 10.1534/g3.111.001917 PubMed 22670222.
Backbone
  Vector backbone: pRS41x
  Backbone manufacturer: Stratagene
  Backbone size (bp): 4886
  Vector type: Yeast centromere vector
  Promoter: None
  Selectable markers: URA3
Growth in bacteria
  Bacterial resistance: Ampicillin, 100 μg/mL
  Growth temperature: 37°C
  Growth strain: DH5alpha
  Copy number: High Copy
Gene/Insert
  Cloning method: Restriction Enzyme
  Sequencing primers: 5′ M13 Forward, T7; 3′ M13 Reverse
Resource information
  A portion of this plasmid was derived from a plasmid made by: Daniel J. Lew, Duke University Medical Center Chandra Tucker, Duke University (now at University of Colorado, Denver)
Terms and licenses: Academic/Nonprofit Terms; Industry Terms: Not Available to Industry
Depositor comments: URA3 has been modified to remove ApaI and PstI sites without altering the amino acid sequence of the Ura3 protein.
How to cite: pRSII416 was a gift from Steven Haase (Addgene plasmid # 35456 ; http://n2t.net/addgene:35456 ; RRID:Addgene_35456)
