[The description below was written by a language model from this plasmid's Addgene catalogue record and pLannotate feature annotations shown in this document.]
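Description:
pRSII416 is an empty yeast centromere shuttle vector of 4,886 bp, a redesigned member of the pRS41x series for genetic manipulation of Saccharomyces cerevisiae. It carries no insert and no yeast expression promoter, so any cloned gene must bring its own regulatory sequences. In E. coli it replicates from a high-copy ColE1/pUC-type origin and is selected through the β-lactamase gene (AmpR) with its native promoter. In yeast, a CEN/ARS element (the CEN6 centromere fused to an autonomously replicating sequence) provides replication and mitotic segregation, generally keeping such plasmids stable at low copy number.

Yeast selection relies on URA3 under its own promoter. URA3 encodes orotidine-5'-phosphate decarboxylase, which complements uracil auxotrophy and can be counterselected with 5-fluoroorotic acid. This makes the plasmid suitable for shuffling or loss experiments. The depositor notes that this URA3 copy was silently recoded to remove ApaI and PstI sites without changing the protein sequence, presumably so that these sites can be used for cloning elsewhere in the plasmid.

The cloning region is the pBluescript-type multiple cloning site, flanked by T7 and T3 phage promoters. It sits within a lacZα fragment downstream of the lac promoter, operator and CAP binding site, an arrangement normally used for blue/white screening of recombinants. M13 forward and reverse and T7 primers can be used to sequence inserts. An f1 origin allows single-stranded DNA production with helper phage. The small bom, rop and lacI fragments in the feature table appear to be nonfunctional remnants of ancestral vectors. Typical use is restriction-enzyme cloning of yeast genes for low-copy complementation or expression studies.
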