Features (pLannotate 1.2.2; 18 found; start..end, strand, type, name):
    137..186     +  misc_feature   bom (fragment): basis of mobility region from pBR322
    194..409     +  promoter       URA3 promoter: S. cerevisiae URA3
    410..1213    +  CDS            URA3: orotidine-5'-phosphate decarboxylase, required for uracil biosynthesis; S. cerevisiae URA3; yeast auxotrophic marker, counterselectable with 5-fluoroorotic acid (5-FOA)
   1292..1343    +  misc_feature   bom (fragment): basis of mobility region from pBR322
   1371..1799    -  rep_origin     f1 ori (sequence partly withheld): f1 bacteriophage origin of replication; arrow indicates direction of (+) strand synthesis
   1803..1958    -  CDS            lacZα (fragment): LacZα fragment of β-galactosidase; lacZ fragment
   1966..1984    +  promoter       T7 promoter: promoter for bacteriophage T7 RNA polymerase
   1993..2100    -  misc_feature   MCS: pBluescript multiple cloning site
   2113..2131    -  promoter       T3 promoter: promoter for bacteriophage T3 RNA polymerase
   2176..2192    -  protein_bind   lac operator: The lac repressor binds to the lac operator to inhibit transcription in E. coli. This inhibition can be relieved by adding lactose or isopropyl-β-D-thiogalactopyranoside (IPTG). lac repressor encoded by lacI
   2200..2230    -  promoter       lac promoter: promoter for the E. coli lac operon
   2245..2266    -  protein_bind   CAP binding site: CAP binding activates transcription in the presence of cAMP. E. coli catabolite activator protein
   2279..2371    -  CDS            lacI (fragment): lac repressor; lacI; The lac repressor binds to the lac operator to inhibit transcription in E. coli. This inhibition can be relieved by adding lactose or isopropyl-β-D-thiogalactopyranoside (IPTG).
   2554..3142    -  rep_origin     ori: high-copy-number ColE1/pMB1/pBR322/pUC origin of replication
   3313..4173    -  CDS            AmpR: β-lactamase; bla; confers resistance to ampicillin, carbenicillin, and related antibiotics
   4174..4278    -  promoter       AmpR promoter: bla
   4315..4818    +  misc_feature   CEN/ARS: S. cerevisiae CEN6 centromere fused to an autonomously replicating sequence
   4886..35      +  CDS            rop (fragment) (across the origin): Rop protein, which maintains plasmids at low copy number; rop
>Addgene plasmid #35456 | pRSII416 | depositor full sequence | sequence record 50579 | pRSII416 sequence 4886 bps
TCGCGCGTTTCGGTGATGACGGTGAAAACCTCTGACACATGCAGCTCCCGGAGACGGTCACAGCTTGTCT
GTAAGCGGATGCCGGGAGCAGACAAGCCCGTCAGGGCGCGTCAGCGGGTGTTGGCGGGTGTCGGGGCTGG
CTTAACTATGCGGCATCAGAGCAGATTGTACTGAGAGTGCACCATACCACCTTTTCAATTCATCATTTTT
TTTTTATTCTTTTTTTTGATTTCGGTTTCCTTGAAATTTTTTTGATTCGGTAATCTCCGAACAGAAGGAA
GAACGAAGGAAGGAGCACAGACTTAGATTGGTATATATACGCATATGTAGTGTTGAAGAAACATGAAATT
GCCCAGTATTCTTAACCCAACTGCACAGAACAAAAACATGCAGGAAACGAAGATAAATCATGTCGAAAGC
TACATATAAGGAACGTGCTGCTACTCATCCTAGTCCTGTTGCTGCCAAGCTATTTAATATCATGCACGAA
AAGCAAACAAACTTGTGTGCTTCATTGGATGTTCGTACCACCAAGGAATTACTGGAGTTAGTTGAAGCAT
TAGGTCCCAAAATTTGTTTACTAAAAACACATGTGGATATCTTGACTGATTTTTCCATGGAGGGCACAGT
TAAGCCGCTAAAGGCATTATCCGCCAAGTACAATTTTTTACTCTTCGAAGACAGAAAATTTGCTGACATT
GGTAATACAGTCAAATTGCAGTACTCTGCGGGTGTATACAGAATAGCAGAATGGGCAGACATTACGAATG
CACACGGTGTGGTGGGACCAGGTATTGTTAGCGGTTTGAAGCAGGCGGCAGAAGAAGTAACAAAGGAACC
TAGAGGCCTTTTGATGTTAGCAGAATTGTCATGCAAGGGCTCCCTATCTACTGGAGAATATACTAAGGGT
ACTGTTGACATTGCGAAGAGCGACAAAGATTTTGTTATCGGCTTTATTGCTCAAAGAGACATGGGTGGAA
GAGATGAAGGTTACGATTGGTTGATTATGACACCCGGTGTGGGTTTAGATGACAAGGGAGACGCATTGGG
TCAACAGTATAGAACCGTGGATGATGTGGTCTCTACAGGATCTGACATTATTATTGTTGGAAGAGGACTA
TTTGCAAAGGGAAGGGATGCTAAGGTAGAGGGTGAACGTTACAGAAAAGCAGGCTGGGAAGCATATTTGA
GAAGATGCGGCCAGCAAAACTAAAAAACTGTATTATAAGTAAATGCATGTATACTAAACTCACAAATTAG
AGCTTCAATTTAATTATATCAGTTATTACCCTATGCGGTGTGAAATACCGCACAGATGCGTAAGGAGAAA
ATACCGCATCAGGAAATTGTAAGCGTTAATATTTTGTTAAAATTCGCGTTAAATTTTTGTTAAATCAGCT
CATTTTTTAACCAATAGGCCGAAATCGGCAAAATCCCTTATAAATCAAAAGAATAGACCGAGATAGGGT
[37 nt withheld, positions 1470-1506]
AAAGAACGTGGACTCCAACGTCAAAGG
[49 nt withheld, positions 1534-1582]
T
[91 nt withheld, positions 1584-1674]
G
[124 nt withheld, positions 1676-1799]
CCATTCGCCATTCAGGCTGCGCAACTGTTGGGAAGGGCGATCGGTGCGGGCCTCTTCGCTATTACGCCAG
CTGGCGAAAGGGGGATGTGCTGCAAGGCGATTAAGTTGGGTAACGCCAGGGTTTTCCCAGTCACGACGTT
GTAAAACGACGGCCAGTGAGCGCGCGTAATACGACTCACTATAGGGCGAATTGGGTACCGGGCCCCCCCT
CGAGGTCGACGGTATCGATAAGCTTGATATCGAATTCCTGCAGCCCGGGGGATCCACTAGTTCTAGAGCG
GCCGCCACCGCGGTGGAGCTCCAGCTTTTGTTCCCTTTAGTGAGGGTTAATTGCGCGCTTGGCGTAATCA
TGGTCATAGCTGTTTCCTGTGTGAAATTGTTATCCGCTCACAATTCCACACAACATACGAGCCGGAAGCA
TAAAGTGTAAAGCCTGGGGTGCCTAATGAGTGAGCTAACTCACATTAATTGCGTTGCGCTCACTGCCCGC
TTTCCAGTCGGGAAACCTGTCGTGCCAGCTGCATTAATGAATCGGCCAACGCGCGGGGAGAGGCGGTTTG
CGTATTGGGCGCTCTTCCGCTTCCTCGCTCACTGACTCGCTGCGCTCGGTCGTTCGGCTGCGGCGAGCGG
TATCAGCTCACTCAAAGGCGGTAATACGGTTATCCACAGAATCAGGGGATAACGCAGGAAAGAACATGTG
AGCAAAAGGCCAGCAAAAGGCCAGGAACCGTAAAAAGGCCGCGTTGCTGGCGTTTTTCCATAGGCTCCGC
CCCCCTGACGAGCATCACAAAAATCGACGCTCAAGTCAGAGGTGGCGAAACCCGACAGGACTATAAAGAT
ACCAGGCGTTTCCCCCTGGAAGCTCCCTCGTGCGCTCTCCTGTTCCGACCCTGCCGCTTACCGGATACCT
GTCCGCCTTTCTCCCTTCGGGAAGCGTGGCGCTTTCTCATAGCTCACGCTGTAGGTATCTCAGTTCGGTG
TAGGTCGTTCGCTCCAAGCTGGGCTGTGTGCACGAACCCCCCGTTCAGCCCGACCGCTGCGCCTTATCCG
GTAACTATCGTCTTGAGTCCAACCCGGTAAGACACGACTTATCGCCACTGGCAGCAGCCACTGGTAACAG
GATTAGCAGAGCGAGGTATGTAGGCGGTGCTACAGAGTTCTTGAAGTGGTGGCCTAACTACGGCTACACT
AGAAGAACAGTATTTGGTATCTGCGCTCTGCTGAAGCCAGTTACCTTCGGAAAAAGAGTTGGTAGCTCTT
GATCCGGCAAACAAACCACCGCTGGTAGCGGTGGTTTTTTTGTTTGCAAGCAGCAGATTACGCGCAGAAA
AAAAGGATCTCAAGAAGATCCTTTGATCTTTTCTACGGGGTCTGACGCTCAGTGGAACGAAAACTCACGT
TAAGGGATTTTGGTCATGAGATTATCAAAAAGGATCTTCACCTAGATCCTTTTAAATTAAAAATGAAGTT
TTAAATCAATCTAAAGTATATATGAGTAAACTTGGTCTGACAGTTACCAATGCTTAATCAGTGAGGCACC
TATCTCAGCGATCTGTCTATTTCGTTCATCCATAGTTGCCTGACTCCCCGTCGTGTAGATAACTACGATA
CGGGAGGGCTTACCATCTGGCCCCAGTGCTGCAATGATACCGCGAGACCCACGCTCACCGGCTCCAGATT
TATCAGCAATAAACCAGCCAGCCGGAAGGGCCGAGCGCAGAAGTGGTCCTGCAACTTTATCCGCCTCCAT
CCAGTCTATTAATTGTTGCCGGGAAGCTAGAGTAAGTAGTTCGCCAGTTAATAGTTTGCGCAACGTTGTT
GCCATTGCTACAGGCATCGTGGTGTCACGCTCGTCGTTTGGTATGGCTTCATTCAGCTCCGGTTCCCAAC
GATCAAGGCGAGTTACATGATCCCCCATGTTGTGCAAAAAAGCGGTTAGCTCCTTCGGTCCTCCGATCGT
TGTCAGAAGTAAGTTGGCCGCAGTGTTATCACTCATGGTTATGGCAGCACTGCATAATTCTCTTACTGTC
ATGCCATCCGTAAGATGCTTTTCTGTGACTGGTGAGTACTCAACCAAGTCATTCTGAGAATAGTGTATGC
GGCGACCGAGTTGCTCTTGCCCGGCGTCAATACGGGATAATACCGCGCCACATAGCAGAACTTTAAAAGT
GCTCATCATTGGAAAACGTTCTTCGGGGCGAAAACTCTCAAGGATCTTACCGCTGTTGAGATCCAGTTCG
ATGTAACCCACTCGTGCACCCAACTGATCTTCAGCATCTTTTACTTTCACCAGCGTTTCTGGGTGAGCAA
AAACAGGAAGGCAAAATGCCGCAAAAAAGGGAATAAGGGCGACACGGAAATGTTGAATACTCATACTCTT
CCTTTTTCAATATTATTGAAGCATTTATCAGGGTTATTGTCTCATGAGCGGATACATATTTGAATGTATT
TAGAAAAATAAACAAATAGGGGTTCCGCGCACATTTCCCCGAAAAGTGCCACCTGGGTCCTTTTCATCAC
GTGCTATAAAAATAATTATAATTTAAATTTTTTAATATAAATATATAAATTAAAAATAGAAAGTAAAAAA
AGAAATTAAAGAAAAAATAGTTTTTGTTTTCCGAAGATGTAAAAGACTCTAGGGGGATCGCCAACAAATA
CTACCTTTTATCTTGCTCTTCCTGCTCTCAGGTATTAATGCCGAATTGTTTCATCTTGTCTGTGTAGAAG
ACCACACACGAAAATCCTGTGATTTTACATTTTACTTATCGTTAATCGAATGTATATCTATTTAATCTGC
TTTTCTTGTCTAATAAATATATATGTAAAGTACGCTTTTTGTTGAAATTTTTTAAACCTTTGTTTATTTT
TTTTTCTTCATTCCGTAACTCTTCTACCTTCTTTATTTACTTTCTAAAATCCAAATACAAAACATAAAAA
TAAATAAACACAGAGTAAATTCCCAAATTATTCCATCATTAAAAGATACGAGGCGCGTGTAAGTTACAGG
CAAGCGATCCGTCTAAGAAACCATTATTATCATGACATTAACCTATAAAAATAGGCGTATCACGAGGCCC
TTTCGTC
