>Addgene plasmid #35456 | pRSII416 | addgene partial sequence | sequence record 53733 | M13_pUC_fwd
ATTGGGTACCGGGCCCCCCCTCGAGGTCGACGGTATCGATAAGCTTGATATCGAATTCCTGCAGCCCGGG
GGATCCACTAGTTCTAGAGCGGCCGCCACCGCGGTGGAGCTCCAGCTTTTGTTCCCTTTAGTGAGGGTTA
ATTGCGCGCTTGGCGTAATCATGGTCATAGCTGTTTCCTGTGTGAAATTGTTATCCGCTCACAATTCCAC
ACAACATACGAGCCGGAAGCATAAAGTGTAAAGCCTGGGGTGCCTAATGAGTGAGCTAACTCACATTAAT
TGCGTTGCGCTCACTGCCCGCTTTCCAGTCGGGAAACCTGTCGTGCCAGCTGCATTAATGAATCGGCCAA
CGCGCGGGGAGAGGCGGTTTGCGTATTGGGCGCTCTTCCGCTTCCTCGCTCACTGACTCGCTGCGCTCGG
TCGTTCGGCTGCGGCGAGCGGTATCAGCTCACTCAAAGGCGGTAATACGGTTATCCACAGAATCAGGGGA
TAACGCAGGAAAGAACATGTGAGCAAAAGGCCAGCAAAAGGCCAGGAACCGTAAAAAGGCCGCGTTGCTG
GCGTTTTTCCATAGGCTCCGCCCCCCTGACGAGCATCACAAAAATCGACGCTCAAGTCAGAGGTGGCGAA
ACCCGACAGGACTATAAAGATACCAGGCGTTTCCCCCTGGAAGCTCCCTCGTGCGCTCTCCTGTTCCGAC
CCTGCCGCTTACCGGATACCTGTCCGCCTTTCTCCCTTCG
