>Addgene plasmid #35456 | pRSII416 | addgene partial sequence | sequence record 54152 | pRSII-F1 5'-CGGCATCAGAGCAGATTGTAC-3'
CTTTTCAATTCATCATTTTTTTTTTATTCTTTTTTTTGATTTCGGTTTCCTTGAAATTTTTTTGATTCGG
TAATCTCCGAACAGAAGGAAGAACGAAGGAAGGAGCACAGACTTAGATTGGTATATATACGCATATGTAG
TGTTGAAGAAACATGAAATTGCCCAGTATTCTTAACCCAACTGCACAGAACAAAAACATGCAGGAAACGA
AGATAAATCATGTCGAAAGCTACATATAAGGAACGTGCTGCTACTCATCCTAGTCCTGTTGCTGCCAAGC
TATTTAATATCATGCACGAAAAGCAAACAAACTTGTGTGCTTCATTGGATGTTCGTACCACCAAGGAATT
ACTGGAGTTAGTTGAAGCATTAGGTCCCAAAATTTGTTTACTAAAAACACATGTGGATATCTTGACTGAT
TTTTCCATGGAGGGCACAGTTAAGCCGCTAAAGGCATTATCCGCCAAGTACAATTTTTTACTCTTCGAAG
ACAGAAAATTTGCTGACATTGGTAATACAGTCAAATTGCAGTACTCTGCGGGTGTATACAGAATAGCAGA
ATGGGCAGACATTACGAATGCACACGGTGTGGTGGGACCAGGTATTGTTAGCGGTTTGAAGCAGGCGGCA
GAAGAAGTAACAAAGGAACCTAGAGGCCTTTTGATGTTAGCAGAATTGTCATGCAAGGGCTCCCTATCTA
CTGGAGAATATACTAAGGGTACTGTTGACATTGCGAAGAGCGACAAAGATTTTGTTATCGGCTTTATTGC
TCAA
