>Addgene plasmid #35456 | pRSII416 | addgene partial sequence | sequence record 54155 | pGEX3
AGGGCCTCGTGATACGCCTATTTTTATAGGTTAATGTCATGATAATAATGGTTTCTTAGACGGATCGCTT
GCCTGTAACTTACACGCGCCTCGTATCTTTTAATGATGGAATAATTTGGGAATTTACTCTGTGTTTATTT
ATTTTTATGTTTTGTATTTGGATTTTAGAAAGTAAATAAAGAAGGTAGAAGAGTTACGGAATGAAGAAAA
AAAAATAAACAAAGGTTTAAAAAATTTCAACAAAAAGCGTACTTTACATATATATTTATTAGACAAGAAA
AGCAGATTAAATAGATATACATTCGATTAACGATAAGTAAAATGTAAAATCACAGGATTTTCGTGTGTGG
TCTTCTACACAGACAAGATGAAACAATTCGGCATTAATACCTGAGAGCAGGAAGAGCAAGATAAAAGGTA
GTATTTGTTGGCGATCCCCCTAGAGTCTTTTACATCTTCGGAAAACAAAAACTATTTTTTCTTTAATTTC
TTTTTTTACTTTCTATTTTTAATTTATATATTTATATTAAAAAATTTAAATTATAATTATTTTTATAGCA
CGTGATGAAAAGGACCCAGGTGGCACTTTTCGGGGAAATGTGCGCGGAACCCCTATTTGTTTATTTTTCT
AAATACATTCAAATATGTATCCGCTCATGAGACAATAACCCTGATAAATGCTTCAATAATATTGAAAAAG
GAAGAGTATGAGTATTCAACATTTCCGTGTCGCCCTTATTCCCTTTTTTGCGGCATTTTGCCTTCCTGTT
TTTGCTCACCCAGAAACGCTGGTGAAAGTAAA
